>Addgene plasmid #213470 | pYPQ265E7 | addgene full sequence | sequence record 426727 | Addgene NGS Result
GGCCCCAAATAATGATTTTATTTTGACTGATAGTGACCTGTTCGTTGCAACAAATTGATGAGCAATGCTT
TTTTATAATGCCAACTTTGTACAAAAAAGCAGGCTCCGATGAAACGGACAGCCGACGGAAGCGAGTTCGA
GTCACCAAAGAAGAAGCGGAAAGTCTCTGAGGTGGAGTTTTCCCACGAGTACTGGATGAGACATGCCCTG
ACCCTGGCCAAGAGGGCACGGGATGAGAGGAAAGCACCTGTGGGAGCCGTGCTGGTGCTGAACAATAGAG
TGATCGGCGAGGGCTGGAACAGAGCCATCGGCCTGCACGACCCAACAGCCCATGCCGAAATTATTGCCCT
GAGACAGGGCGGCCTGGTCATGCAGAACTACAGACTGATTGACGCCACCCTGTACGTGACATTCGAGCCT
TGCGTGATGTGCGCCGGCGCCATGATCAACTCTAGGATCGGCCGCGTGGTGTTTGGCGTGAGGAACTCAA
AAAGAGGCGCCGCAGGCTCCCTGATGAACGTGCTGAACTACCCCGGCATGAATCACCGCGTCGAAATTAC
CGAGGGAATCCTGGCAGATGAATGTGCCGCCCTGCTGTGCGATTTCTATCGGATGCCTAGACAGGTGTTC
AATGCTCAGAAGAAGGCCCAGAGCTCCATCAACTCCGGAGGATCTAGCGGAGGCTCCTCTGGCTCTGAGA
CACCTGGCACAAGCGAGAGCGCAACACCTGAAAGCAGCGGGGGCAGCAGCGGGGGGTCAATGGCTCCGAA
GAAGAAGAGGAAGGTTGGCATCCACGGGGTGCCAGCTGCTGACAAGAAGTACTCGATCGGCCTCGCTATT
GGGACTAACTCTGTTGGCTGGGCCGTGATCACCGACGAGTACAAGGTGCCCTCAAAGAAGTTCAAGGTCC
TGGGCAACACCGATCGGCATTCCATCAAGAAGAATCTCATTGGCGCTCTCCTGTTCGACAGCGGCGAGAC
GGCTGAGGCTACGCGGCTCAAGCGCACCGCCCGCAGGCGGTACACGCGCAGGAAGAATCGCATCTGCTAC
CTGCAGGAGATTTTCTCCAACGAGATGGCGAAGGTTGACGATTCTTTCTTCCACAGGCTGGAGGAGTCAT
TCCTCGTGGAGGAGGATAAGAAGCACGAGCGGCATCCAATCTTCGGCAACATTGTCGACGAGGTTGCCTA
CCACGAGAAGTACCCTACGATCTACCATCTGCGGAAGAAGCTCGTGGACTCCACAGATAAGGCGGACCTC
CGCCTGATCTACCTCGCTCTGGCCCACATGATTAAGTTCAGGGGCCATTTCCTGATCGAGGGGGATCTCA
ACCCGGACAATAGCGATGTTGACAAGCTGTTCATCCAGCTCGTGCAGACGTACAACCAGCTCTTCGAGGA
GAACCCCATTAATGCGTCAGGCGTCGACGCGAAGGCTATCCTGTCCGCTAGGCTCTCGAAGTCTCGGCGC
CTCGAGAACCTGATCGCCCAGCTGCCGGGCGAGAAGAAGAACGGCCTGTTCGGGAATCTCATTGCGCTCA
GCCTGGGGCTCACGCCCAACTTCAAGTCGAATTTCGATCTCGCTGAGGACGCCAAGCTGCAGCTCTCCAA
GGACACATACGACGATGACCTGGATAACCTCCTGGCCCAGATCGGCGATCAGTACGCGGACCTGTTCCTC
GCTGCCAAGAATCTGTCGGACGCCATCCTCCTGTCTGATATTCTCAGGGTGAACACCGAGATTACGAAGG
CTCCGCTCTCAGCCTCCATGATCAAGCGCTACGACGAGCACCATCAGGATCTGACCCTCCTGAAGGCGCT
GGTCAGGCAGCAGCTCCCCGAGAAGTACAAGGAGATCTTCTTCGATCAGTCGAAGAACGGCTACGCTGGG
TACATTGACGGCGGGGCCTCTCAGGAGGAGTTCTACAAGTTCATCAAGCCGATTCTGGAGAAGATGGACG
GCACGGAGGAGCTGCTGGTGAAGCTCAATCGCGAGGACCTCCTGAGGAAGCAGCGGACATTCGATAACGG
CAGCATCCCACACCAGATTCATCTCGGGGAGCTGCACGCTATCCTGAGGAGGCAGGAGGACTTCTACCCT
TTCCTCAAGGATAACCGCGAGAAGATCGAGAAGATTCTGACTTTCAGGATCCCGTACTACGTCGGCCCAC
TCGCTAGGGGCAACTCCCGCTTCGCTTGGATGACCCGCAAGTCAGAGGAGACGATCACGCCGTGGAACTT
CGAGGAGGTGGTCGACAAGGGCGCTAGCGCTCAGTCGTTCATCGAGAGGATGACGAATTTCGACAAGAAC
CTGCCAAATGAGAAGGTGCTCCCTAAGCACTCGCTCCTGTACGAGTACTTCACAGTCTACAACGAGCTGA
CTAAGGTGAAGTATGTGACCGAGGGCATGAGGAAGCCGGCTTTCCTGTCTGGGGAGCAGAAGAAGGCCAT
CGTGGACCTCCTGTTCAAGACCAACCGGAAGGTCACGGTTAAGCAGCTCAAGGAGGACTACTTCAAGAAG
ATTGAGTGCTTCGATTCGGTCGAGATCTCTGGCGTTGAGGACCGCTTCAACGCCTCCCTGGGGACCTACC
ACGATCTCCTGAAGATCATTAAGGATAAGGACTTCCTGGACAACGAGGAGAATGAGGATATCCTCGAGGA
CATTGTGCTGACACTCACTCTGTTCGAGGACCGGGAGATGATCGAGGAGCGCCTGAAGACTTACGCCCAT
CTCTTCGATGACAAGGTCATGAAGCAGCTCAAGAGGAGGAGGTACACCGGCTGGGGGAGGCTGAGCAGGA
AGCTCATCAACGGCATTCGGGACAAGCAGTCCGGGAAGACGATCCTCGACTTCCTGAAGAGCGATGGCTT
CGCGAACCGCAATTTCATGCAGCTGATTCACGATGACAGCCTCACATTCAAGGAGGATATCCAGAAGGCT
CAGGTGAGCGGCCAGGGGGACTCGCTGCACGAGCATATCGCGAACCTCGCTGGCTCGCCAGCTATCAAGA
AGGGGATTCTGCAGACCGTGAAGGTTGTGGACGAGCTGGTGAAGGTCATGGGCAGGCACAAGCCTGAGAA
CATCGTCATTGAGATGGCCCGGGAGAATCAGACCACGCAGAAGGGCCAGAAGAACTCACGCGAGAGGATG
AAGAGGATCGAGGAGGGCATTAAGGAGCTGGGGTCCCAGATCCTCAAGGAGCACCCGGTGGAGAACACGC
AGCTGCAGAATGAGAAGCTCTACCTGTACTACCTCCAGAATGGCCGCGATATGTATGTGGACCAGGAGCT
GGATATTAACAGGCTCAGCGATTACGACGTCGATCATATCGTTCCACAGTCATTCCTGAAGGATGACTCC
ATTGACAACAAGGTCCTCACCAGGTCGGACAAGAACCGGGGCAAGTCTGATAATGTTCCTTCAGAGGAGG
TCGTTAAGAAGATGAAGAACTACTGGCGCCAGCTCCTGAATGCCAAGCTGATCACGCAGCGGAAGTTCGA
TAACCTCACAAAGGCTGAGAGGGGCGGGCTCTCTGAGCTGGACAAGGCGGGCTTCATCAAGAGGCAGCTG
GTCGAGACACGGCAGATCACTAAGCACGTTGCGCAGATTCTCGACTCACGGATGAACACTAAGTACGATG
AGAATGACAAGCTGATCCGCGAGGTGAAGGTCATCACCCTGAAGTCAAAGCTCGTCTCCGACTTCAGGAA
GGATTTCCAGTTCTACAAGGTTCGGGAGATCAACAATTACCACCATGCCCATGACGCGTACCTGAACGCG
GTGGTCGGCACAGCTCTGATCAAGAAGTACCCAAAGCTCGAGAGCGAGTTCGTGTACGGGGACTACAAGG
TTTACGATGTGAGGAAGATGATCGCCAAGTCGGAGCAGGAGATTGGCAAGGCTACCGCCAAGTACTTCTT
CTACTCTAACATTATGAATTTCTTCAAGACAGAGATCACTCTGGCCAATGGCGAGATCCGGAAGCGCCCC
CTCATCGAGACGAACGGCGAGACGGGGGAGATCGTGTGGGACAAGGGCAGGGATTTCGCGACCGTCAGGA
AGGTTCTCTCCATGCCACAAGTGAATATCGTCAAGAAGACAGAGGTCCAGACTGGCGGGTTCTCTAAGGA
GTCAATTCTGCCTAAGCGGAACAGCGACAAGCTCATCGCCCGCAAGAAGGACTGGGATCCGAAGAAGTAC
GGCGGGTTCGACAGCCCCACTGTGGCCTACTCGGTCCTGGTTGTGGCGAAGGTTGAGAAGGGCAAGTCCA
AGAAGCTCAAGAGCGTGAAGGAGCTGCTGGGGATCACGATTATGGAGCGCTCCAGCTTCGAGAAGAACCC
GATCGATTTCCTGGAGGCGAAGGGCTACAAGGAGGTGAAGAAGGACCTGATCATTAAGCTCCCCAAGTAC
TCACTCTTCGAGCTGGAGAACGGCAGGAAGCGGATGCTGGCTTCCGCTGGCGAGCTGCAGAAGGGGAACG
AGCTGGCTCTGCCGTCCAAGTATGTGAACTTCCTCTACCTGGCCTCCCACTACGAGAAGCTCAAGGGCAG
CCCCGAGGACAACGAGCAGAAGCAGCTGTTCGTCGAGCAGCACAAGCATTACCTCGACGAGATCATTGAG
CAGATTTCCGAGTTCTCCAAGCGCGTGATCCTGGCCGACGCGAATCTGGATAAGGTCCTCTCCGCGTACA
ACAAGCACCGCGACAAGCCAATCAGGGAGCAGGCTGAGAATATCATTCATCTCTTCACCCTGACGAACCT
CGGCGCCCCTGCTGCTTTCAAGTACTTCGACACAACTATCGATCGCAAGAGGTACACAAGCACTAAGGAG
GTCCTGGACGCGACCCTCATCCACCAGTCGATTACCGGCCTCTACGAGACGCGCATCGACCTGTCTCAGC
TCGGGGGCGACAAGCGGCCAGCGGCGACGAAGAAGGCGGGGCAGGCGAAGAAGAAGAAGGCAGGCTCCGG
TGGGAGCGGCGGTTCCGGCGGCTCGACGAATTTGTCAGACATTATTGAAAAGGAGACGGGGAAGCAACTC
GTGATTCAAGAATCGATACTCATGTTGCCCGAAGAAGTTGAGGAGGTGATTGGGAACAAGCCTGAGTCGG
ATATACTGGTCCACACCGCTTATGACGAATCCACCGACGAGAACGTCATGCTTCTCACCTCAGACGCACC
AGAGTATAAGCCTTGGGCACTTGTCATACAAGATAGTAACGGGGAGAATAAGATCAAAATGTTGAGCGGA
GGTAGCGGTGGAAGTGGAGGCTCCACGAATTTGAGCGACATAATAGAAAAAGAAACGGGGAAACAGCTGG
TGATACAGGAGTCAATTTTGATGCTTCCCGAGGAGGTGGAAGAGGTCATCGGTAATAAGCCCGAGAGTGA
TATACTGGTGCATACCGCGTACGATGAAAGTACTGATGAGAACGTCATGTTGCTCACAAGCGATGCTCCT
GAGTACAAGCCATGGGCCTTGGTCATTCAAGATTCGAACGGGGAAAATAAGATAAAGATGCTGAGTGGGG
GGAGTAAGCGCACGGCAGACGGATCAGAATTTGAGCCTAAGAAAAAGAGAAAAGTTTAATGGCGGCCGCC
GACGTCCGATCGTTCAAACATTTGGCAATAAAGTTTCTTAAGATTGAATCCTGTTGCCGGTCTTGCGATG
ATTATCATATAATTTCTGTTGAATTACGTTAAGCATGTAATAATTAACATGTAATGCATGACGTTATTTA
TGAGATGGGTTTTTATGATTAGAGTCCCGCAATTATACATTTAATACGCGATAGAAAACAAAATATAGCG
CGCAAACTAGGATAAATTATCGCGCGCGGTGTCATCTATGTTACTAGATCGGGAATTGATCCCCCCTCGA
CAGCTTCCGGAAAGGGCGAATTCGCAACTTTGTATACAAAAGTTGAACGAGAAACGTAAAATGATATAAA
TATCAATATATTAAATTAGATTTTGCATAAAAAACAGACTACATAATACTGTAAAACACAACATATCCAG
TCACTATGCCATCCAGCTGATATCCCCTATAGTGAGTCGTATTACATGGTCATAGCTGTTTCCTGGCAGC
TCTGGCCCGTGTCTCAAAATCTCTGATGTTACATTGCACAAGATAAAAATATATCATCATGCCTCCTCTG
GACCAGCCAGGACAGAAATGCCTCGACTTCGCTGCTACCCAAGGTTGCCGGGTGACGCACACCGTGGAAA
CGGATGAAGGCACGAACCCAGTGGACATAAGCCTGTTCGGTTCGTAAGCTGTAATGCAAGTAGCGTATGC
GCTCACGCAACTGGTCCAGAACCTTGACCGAACGCAGCGGTGGTAACGGCGCAGTGGCGGTTTTCATGGC
TTGTTATGACTGTTTTTTTGGGGTACAGTCTATGCCTCGGGCATCCAAGCAGCAAGCGCGTTACGCCGTG
GGTCGATGTTTGATGTTATGGAGCAGCAACGATGTTACGCAGCAGGGCAGTCGCCCTAAAACAAAGTTAA
ACATTATGAGGGAAGCGGTGATCGCCGAAGTATCGACTCAACTATCAGAGGTAGTTGGCGTCATCGAGCG
CCATCTCGAACCGACGTTGCTGGCCGTACATTTGTACGGCTCCGCAGTGGATGGCGGCCTGAAGCCACAC
AGTGATATTGATTTGCTGGTTACGGTGACCGTAAGGCTTGATGAAACAACGCGGCGAGCTTTGATCAACG
ACCTTTTGGAAACTTCGGCTTCCCCTGGAGAGAGCGAGATTCTCCGCGCTGTAGAAGTCACCATTGTTGT
GCACGACGACATCATTCCGTGGCGTTATCCAGCTAAGCGCGAACTGCAATTTGGAGAATGGCAGCGCAAT
GACATTCTTGCAGGTATCTTCGAGCCAGCCACGATCGACATTGATCTGGCTATCTTGCTGACAAAAGCAA
GAGAACATAGCGTTGCCTTGGTAGGTCCAGCGGCGGAGGAACTCTTTGATCCGGTTCCTGAACAGGATCT
ATTTGAGGCGCTAAATGAAACCTTAACGCTATGGAACTCGCCGCCCGACTGGGCTGGCGATGAGCGAAAT
GTAGTGCTTACGTTGTCCCGCATTTGGTACAGCGCAGTAACCGGCAAAATCGCGCCGAAGGATGTCGCTG
CCGACTGGGCAATGGAGCGCCTGCCGGCCCAGTATCAGCCCGTCATACTTGAAGCTAGACAGGCTTATCT
TGGACAAGAAGAAGATCGCTTGGCCTCGCGCGCAGATCAGTTGGAAGAATTTGTCCACTACGTGAAAGGC
GAGATCACCAAGGTAGTCGGCAAATAACCCTCGAGCCACCCATGACCAAAATCCCTTAACGTGAGTTACG
CGTCGTTCCACTGAGCGTCAGACCCCGTAGAAAAGATCAAAGGATCTTCTTGAGATCCTTTTTTTCTGCG
CGTAATCTGCTGCTTGCAAACAAAAAAACCACCGCTACCAGCGGTGGTTTGTTTGCCGGATCAAGAGCTA
CCAACTCTTTTTCCGAAGGTAACTGGCTTCAGCAGAGCGCAGATACCAAATACTGTTCTTCTAGTGTAGC
CGTAGTTAGGCCACCACTTCAAGAACTCTGTAGCACCGCCTACATACCTCGCTCTGCTAATCCTGTTACC
AGTGGCTGCTGCCAGTGGCGATAAGTCGTGTCTTACCGGGTTGGACTCAAGACGATAGTTACCGGATAAG
GCGCAGCGGTCGGGCTGAACGGGGGGTTCGTGCACACAGCCCAGCTTGGAGCGAACGACCTACACCGAAC
TGAGATACCTACAGCGTGAGCTATGAGAAAGCGCCACGCTTCCCGAAGGGAGAAAGGCGGACAGGTATCC
GGTAAGCGGCAGGGTCGGAACAGGAGAGCGCACGAGGGAGCTTCCAGGGGGAAACGCCTGGTATCTTTAT
AGTCCTGTCGGGTTTCGCCACCTCTGACTTGAGCGTCGATTTTTGTGATGCTCGTCAGGGGGGCGGAGCC
TATGGAAAAACGCCAGCAACGCGGCCTTTTTACGGTTCCTGGCCTTTTGCTGGCCTTTTGCTCACATGTT
CTTTCCTGCGTTATCCCCTGATTCTGTGGATAACCGTATTACCGCCTTTGAGTGAGCTGATACCGCTCGC
CGCAGCCGAACGACCGAGCGCAGCGAGTCAGTGAGCGAGGAAGCGGAAGAGCGCCCAATACGCAAACCGC
CTCTCCCCGCGCGTTGGCCGATTCATTAATGCAGCTGGCACGACAGGTTTCCCGACTGGAAAGCGGGCAG
TGAGCGCAACGCAATTAATACGCGTACCGCGAGCCAGGAAGAGTTTGTAGAAACGCAAAAAGGCCATCCG
TCAGGATGGCCTTCTGCTTAGTTTGATGCCTGGCAGTTTATGGCGGGCGTCCTGCCCGCCACCCTCCGGG
CCGTTGCTTCACAACGTTCAAATCCGCTCCCGGCGGATTTGTCCTACTCAGGAGAGCGTTCACCGACAAA
CAACAGATAAAACGAAAGGCCCAGTCTTCCGACTGAGCCTTTCGTTTTATTTGATGCCTGGCAGTTCCCT
ACTCTCGCGTTAACGCTTGCATGGATGTTTTCCCAGTCACGACGTTGTAAAACGACGGCCAGTCTTAAGC
TCG
Features (pLannotate 1.2.2; 15 found; start..end, strand, type, name):
      6..105     +  protein_bind   attL1: mutant version of attL; recombination site for the Gateway® LR reaction LR Clonase™
    166..657     +  CDS            tadA: TADA_ECOLI - Also known as yfhC. Experimental evidence at protein level: Swiss-Prot protein existence level 1. Catalyzes the deamination of adenosine to inosine at the wobble position 34 of tRNA(Arg2). Essential for cell viability. From Escherichia coli (strain K12).
    811..4911    +  CDS            cas9: CAS9_STRP1 - Also known as csn1 From Streptococcus pyogenes serotype M1.
   5275..5523    +  CDS            UGI: UNGI_BPPB2 - Experimental evidence at protein level: Swiss-Prot protein existence level 1. This protein binds specifically and reversibly to the host uracil-DNA glycosylase, preventing removal of uracil residues from PBS2 DNA by the host uracil-excision repair system. From Bacillus phage PBS2 (Bacteriophage PBS2).
   5608..5860    +  terminator     NOS terminator: nopaline synthase terminator and poly(A) signal
   5905..6028    +  protein_bind   attR5: mutant version of attR; recombination site for the Gateway® LR reaction LR Clonase™
   6046..6064    -  promoter       T7 promoter: promoter for bacteriophage T7 RNA polymerase
   6254..6277    +  promoter       Pc promoter (fragment): intI1 (promoter lies within the coding sequence); class 1 integron promoter
   6453..6509    +  CDS            GmR (fragment): gentamycin acetyltransferase; aacC1; confers resistance to gentamycin
   6516..7307    +  CDS            SmR: aminoglycoside adenylyltransferase (Murphy, 1985); aadA; confers resistance to spectinomycin and streptomycin
   7400..7988    +  rep_origin     ori: high-copy-number ColE1/pMB1/pBR322/pUC origin of replication
   8171..8263    +  CDS            lacI (fragment): lac repressor; lacI; The lac repressor binds to the lac operator to inhibit transcription in E. coli. This inhibition can be relieved by adding lactose or isopropyl-β-D-thiogalactopyranoside (IPTG).
   8318..8345    -  terminator     rrnB T2 terminator: transcription terminator T2 from the E. coli rrnB gene
   8477..8520    +  terminator     rrnB T1 terminator: Escherichia coli rrnB; transcription terminator T1 from the E. coli rrnB gene
   8567..8603    -  CDS            lacZα (fragment): LacZα fragment of β-galactosidase; lacZ fragment
