[The description below was written by a language model from this plasmid's Addgene catalogue record and pLannotate feature annotations shown in this document.]
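Description:
pYPQ265E7 is a Gateway entry clone built on the pYPQ166 backbone and intended for assembling plant CRISPR base-editing vectors. It is propagated in E. coli from a high-copy ColE1/pUC-type origin and selected with spectinomycin through an aadA (SmR) aminoglycoside adenylyltransferase gene. Short fragments of a gentamicin resistance gene, an integron Pc promoter, lacI and lacZα also appear in the annotation, and these look like backbone remnants rather than functional parts. rrnB T1 and T2 terminators lie upstream of the attL1 site, where they can shield the cassette from read-through transcription, and a T7 promoter lies just beyond attR5.

The payload sits between attL1 and attR5 recombination sites, an arrangement used in multisite LR reactions so the editor module can be combined with other entry clones in a destination vector. The open reading frame encodes TadA-CDd, a variant of the E. coli tRNA adenosine deaminase TadA that the associated publication places in the TadA-8e-derived cytosine deaminase family. It is joined by a 32-amino-acid linker to zSpCas9 carrying the D10A nickase mutation, followed by two copies of the phage PBS2 uracil glycosylase inhibitor (UGI). The feature table annotates only one UGI unit, although there is unannotated space ahead of it. UGI blocks uracil excision, so a deaminated cytosine is retained and resolved as a C-to-T change. A NOS terminator supplies polyadenylation.

No promoter is annotated upstream of the fusion within the att-flanked region, so expression in plants presumably depends on a promoter provided by the destination vector. A guide RNA cassette would likewise have to come from another component. The record gives the purpose as C-to-T base editing and lists no epitope tag.
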