Addgene plasmid #213470: pYPQ265E7
Purpose: Gateway entry clone (attL1 & attR5) TadA-CDd-32aa linker-zSpCas9-D10A-2xUGI for C-T base editing
Depositing lab: Yiping Qi. Depositing organization: University of Maryland, College Park. Publication: High performance TadA-8e derived cytosine and dual base editors with undetectable off-target effects in plants. Fan T, Cheng Y, Wu Y, Liu S, Tang X, He Y, Liao S, Zheng X, Zhang T, Qi Y, Zhang Y. Nat Commun. 2024 Jun 14;15(1):5103. doi: 10.1038/s41467-024-49473-w. PubMed 38877035.
Backbone
  Vector backbone: pYPQ166
  Vector type: Plant Expression, CRISPR ; Gateway compatible TadA-CDd-32aa linker-zSpCas9-D10A-2xUGI entry clone
Growth in bacteria
  Bacterial resistance: Spectinomycin, 50 μg/mL
  Growth temperature: 37°C
  Growth strain: DH5alpha
  Copy number: High Copy
Gene/Insert
  Gene/Insert name: TadA-CDd-32aa linker-zSpCas9-D10A-2xUGI
  Tag / fusion protein: No
Terms and licenses: Academic/Nonprofit Terms; Industry Terms: Not Available to Industry
Depositor comments: Please visit https://doi.org/10.1101/2024.02.25.581917 for bioRxiv preprint.
How to cite: pYPQ265E7 was a gift from Yiping Qi (Addgene plasmid # 213470 ; http://n2t.net/addgene:213470 ; RRID:Addgene_213470)
